Addgene plasmid #161155: pDONR221-SLC22A8_STOP
Purpose: Gateway entry clone with codon-optimized ORF sequence for subcloning into custom expression vectors. Contains a STOP codon at the end of the codon-optimized ORF sequence.
Depositing lab: RESOLUTE Consortium & Giulio Superti-Furga. Depositing organization: CeMM Research Center for Molecular Medicine. Publication: The RESOLUTE consortium: unlocking SLC transporters for drug discovery. Superti-Furga G, Lackner D, Wiedmer T, Ingles-Prieto A, Barbosa B, Girardi E, Goldmann U, Gurtl B, Klavins K, Klimek C, Lindinger S, Lineiro-Retes E, Muller AC, Onstein S, Redinger G, Reil D, Sedlyarov V, Wolf G, Crawford M, Everley R, ... Steppan CM. Nat Rev Drug Discov. 2020 Jul;19(7):429-430. doi: 10.1038/d41573-020-00056-6. PubMed 32265506.
Backbone
  Vector backbone: pDONR221
  Backbone manufacturer: ThermoFisher Scientific
  Backbone size w/o insert (bp): 2550
  Vector type: Mammalian Expression
Growth in bacteria
  Bacterial resistance: Kanamycin, 50 μg/mL
  Growth temperature: 37°C
  Growth strain: NEB Stable
  Copy number: High Copy
Gene/Insert
  Gene/Insert name: SLC22A8 (alt name: OAT3)
  Species: H. sapiens (human)
  Insert size (bp): 1629
  Entrez Gene: SLC22A8 (a.k.a. OAT3)
  Cloning method: Gateway Cloning
  Sequencing primers: 5′ M13-fwd; 3′ M13-rev
Terms and licenses: Academic/Nonprofit Terms; Industry Terms
Depositor comments: This plasmid contains a STOP codon at the end of the codon-optimized ORF. For the version of this plasmid that does not contain a STOP codon, please see Addgene plasmid 131989 For more information on the full Resolute plasmid collection, please see www.addgene.org/depositor-collections/re-solute/. Please provide your feedback on this plasmid to the RESOLUTE consortium by filling out their RESOLUTE repository feedback form: https://forms.office.com/Pages/ResponsePage.aspx?id=0e05yklzmkS7rjFGQL4N7z4feCLQvEJAmVcOCM_u885UN1JJRko0Ukg4TVQwNTZLOUxPQVJWT1NHUCQlQCN0PWcu
How to cite: pDONR221-SLC22A8_STOP was a gift from RESOLUTE Consortium & Giulio Superti-Furga (Addgene plasmid # 161155 ; http://n2t.net/addgene:161155 ; RRID:Addgene_161155)
