[The description below was written by a language model from this plasmid's Addgene catalogue record and pLannotate feature annotations shown in this document.]
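Description:
pDONR221-SLC22A8_STOP is a Gateway entry clone built on the pDONR221 backbone and carrying a codon-optimized open reading frame for human SLC22A8, also known as OAT3. This solute carrier is an organic anion transporter involved in the excretion and detoxification of endogenous and exogenous organic anions, particularly in kidney and brain. The roughly 1.6 kb ORF sits between attL1 and attL2 sites, the recombination sites recognised in the Gateway LR reaction, so the coding sequence can be transferred directionally into any compatible attR-containing destination vector. The ORF ends in a stop codon, so the protein will be expressed with a native C-terminus and cannot be read through into a C-terminal tag supplied by a destination vector; a companion clone without the stop codon exists for that purpose.

Although catalogued as a mammalian expression vector, the 4,179 nt plasmid has no annotated eukaryotic promoter driving the insert, so expression depends on the destination vector chosen. The only promoter detected is a T7 promoter lying just outside attL2 and oriented back toward the insert. Propagation in E. coli relies on a high-copy ColE1/pUC-type origin, with selection by a kanamycin resistance gene (aminoglycoside phosphotransferase). The rrnB T1 and T2 terminators upstream of attL1 help insulate the insert from read-through transcription from the backbone, and the short lacI and lacZα fragments are non-functional backbone remnants. The insert can be sequence-verified from flanking M13 forward and reverse primer sites. The clone belongs to a consortium collection of SLC transporter ORFs intended for subcloning into custom expression vectors for transporter research and drug discovery.
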