Features (pLannotate 1.2.2; 10 found; start..end, strand, type, name):
      1..100     +  protein_bind   attL1: mutant version of attL; recombination site for the Gateway® LR reaction LR Clonase™
    106..1731    +  CDS            SLC22A8: S22A8_HUMAN - Also known as OAT3. Experimental evidence at protein level: Swiss-Prot protein existence level 1. Plays an important role in the excretion/detoxification of endogenous and exogenous organic anions, especially from the brain and kidney. Involved in the transport basolateral of steviol, fexofenadine. Transports benzylpenicillin (PCG), estrone-3-sulfate (E1S), cimetidine (CMD), 2,4-dichloro-phenoxyacetate (2,4-D), p-amino-hippurate (PAH), acyclovir (ACV) and ochratoxin (OTA). From Homo sapiens (Human).
   1736..1835    -  protein_bind   attL2: mutant version of attL; recombination site for the Gateway® LR reaction LR Clonase™
   1853..1871    -  promoter       T7 promoter: promoter for bacteriophage T7 RNA polymerase
   2005..2814    +  CDS            KanR: aminoglycoside phosphotransferase; aph(3')-Ia; confers resistance to kanamycin in bacteria or G418 (Geneticin®) in eukaryotes
   2961..3549    +  rep_origin     ori: high-copy-number ColE1/pMB1/pBR322/pUC origin of replication
   3732..3824    +  CDS            lacI (fragment): lac repressor; lacI; The lac repressor binds to the lac operator to inhibit transcription in E. coli. This inhibition can be relieved by adding lactose or isopropyl-β-D-thiogalactopyranoside (IPTG).
   3879..3906    -  terminator     rrnB T2 terminator: transcription terminator T2 from the E. coli rrnB gene
   4038..4081    +  terminator     rrnB T1 terminator: Escherichia coli rrnB; transcription terminator T1 from the E. coli rrnB gene
   4128..4164    -  CDS            lacZα (fragment): LacZα fragment of β-galactosidase; lacZ fragment
>Addgene plasmid #161155 | pDONR221-SLC22A8_STOP | addgene full sequence | sequence record 353418 | Addgene NGS Result
CAAATAATGATTTTATTTTGACTGATAGTGACCTGTTCGTTGCAACACATTGATGAGCAATGCTTTTTTA
TAATGCCAACTTTGTACAAAAAAGCAGGCTCCACCATGACCTTCTCTGAGATCCTGGACCGGGTGGGCAG
CATGGGCCACTTCCAGTTTCTGCACGTGGCCATCCTGGGCCTGCCTATCCTGAACATGGCCAACCACAAT
CTGCTGCAGATCTTCACCGCAGCAACACCAGTGCACCACTGCAGGCCACCTCACAACGCATCTACCGGAC
CATGGGTGCTGCCAATGGGACCTAATGGCAAGCCTGAGCGGTGTCTGAGATTTGTGCACCCACCCAACGC
CAGCCTGCCTAATGACACACAGCGCGCCATGGAGCCATGCCTGGATGGCTGGGTGTACAATAGCACCAAG
GACTCCATCGTGACAGAGTGGGACCTGGTGTGCAACTCCAATAAGCTGAAGGAGATGGCCCAGTCTATCT
TCATGGCAGGAATCCTGATCGGAGGACTGGTGCTGGGCGACCTGTCTGATCGGTTTGGCCGGAGACCTAT
CCTGACCTGCAGCTACCTGCTGCTGGCAGCAAGCGGATCCGGAGCAGCCTTCTCCCCAACATTTCCCATC
TATATGGTGTTCCGGTTCCTGTGCGGCTTCGGCATCTCTGGCATCACCCTGAGCACAGTGATCCTGAACG
TGGAGTGGGTGCCAACCAGGATGCGCGCCATCATGTCCACCGCCCTGGGCTACTGCTATACATTCGGCCA
GTTTATCCTGCCAGGACTGGCATACGCAATCCCACAGTGGAGGTGGCTGCAGCTGACCGTGTCTATCCCC
TTCTTCGTGTTCTTCCTGAGCTCCTGGTGGACACCCGAGTCCATCCGCTGGCTGGTGCTGTCTGGCAAGT
CTAGCAAGGCCCTGAAGATCCTGAGGCGCGTGGCCGTGTTCAACGGCAAGAAGGAGGAGGGAGAGCGGCT
GAGCCTGGAGGAGCTGAAGCTGAATCTGCAGAAGGAGATCAGCCTGGCCAAGGCCAAGTATACCGCCTCC
GACCTGTTCAGAATCCCTATGCTGCGGAGAATGACCTTTTGTCTGTCCCTGGCCTGGTTCGCCACAGGCT
TTGCCTACTATTCTCTGGCCATGGGCGTGGAGGAGTTTGGCGTGAATCTGTACATCCTGCAGATCATCTT
CGGCGGCGTGGACGTGCCAGCCAAGTTTATCACCATCCTGTCTCTGAGCTATCTGGGCAGGCACACCACA
CAGGCAGCCGCCCTGCTGCTGGCAGGAGGAGCCATCCTGGCCCTGACATTCGTGCCCCTGGATCTGCAGA
CCGTGCGCACAGTGCTGGCCGTGTTTGGCAAGGGCTGCCTGTCCTCTAGCTTCAGCTGTCTGTTTCTGTA
CACCTCCGAGCTGTATCCCACCGTGATCAGGCAGACAGGCATGGGCGTGTCCAACCTGTGGACCAGGGTG
GGCTCCATGGTGTCTCCTCTGGTGAAGATCACAGGCGAGGTGCAGCCTTTCATCCCAAATATCATCTATG
GCATCACAGCCCTGCTGGGAGGAAGCGCCGCCCTGTTTCTGCCCGAGACCCTGAACCAGCCTCTGCCAGA
GACAATCGAGGATCTGGAGAATTGGAGCCTGCGGGCCAAGAAGCCCAAGCAGGAGCCTGAGGTGGAGAAG
GCCTCCCAGAGAATCCCACTGCAGCCTCACGGACCAGGACTGGGCTCCTCTTAAGACCCAGCTTTCTTGT
ACAAAGTTGGCATTATAAGAAAGCATTGCTTATCAATTTGTTGCAACGAACAGGTCACTATCAGTCAAAA
TAAAATCATTATTTGCCATCCAGCTGATATCCCCTATAGTGAGTCGTATTACATGGTCATAGCTGTTTCC
TGGCAGCTCTGGCCCGTGTCTCAAAATCTCTGATGTTACATTGCACAAGATAAAAATATATCATCATGAA
CAATAAAACTGTCTGCTTACATAAACAGTAATACAAGGGGTGTTATGAGCCATATTCAACGGGAAACGTC
GAGGCCGCGATTAAATTCCAACATGGATGCTGATTTATATGGGTATAAATGGGCTCGCGATAATGTCGGG
CAATCAGGTGCGACAATCTATCGCTTGTATGGGAAGCCCGATGCGCCAGAGTTGTTTCTGAAACATGGCA
AAGGTAGCGTTGCCAATGATGTTACAGATGAGATGGTCAGACTAAACTGGCTGACGGAATTTATGCCTCT
TCCGACCATCAAGCATTTTATCCGTACTCCTGATGATGCATGGTTACTCACCACTGCGATCCCCGGAAAA
ACAGCATTCCAGGTATTAGAAGAATATCCTGATTCAGGTGAAAATATTGTTGATGCGCTGGCAGTGTTCC
TGCGCCGGTTGCATTCGATTCCTGTTTGTAATTGTCCTTTTAACAGCGATCGCGTATTTCGTCTCGCTCA
GGCGCAATCACGAATGAATAACGGTTTGGTTGATGCGAGTGATTTTGATGACGAGCGTAATGGCTGGCCT
GTTGAACAAGTCTGGAAAGAAATGCATAAACTTTTGCCATTCTCACCGGATTCAGTCGTCACTCATGGTG
ATTTCTCACTTGATAACCTTATTTTTGACGAGGGGAAATTAATAGGTTGTATTGATGTTGGACGAGTCGG
AATCGCAGACCGATACCAGGATCTTGCCATCCTATGGAACTGCCTCGGTGAGTTTTCTCCTTCATTACAG
AAACGGCTTTTTCAAAAATATGGTATTGATAATCCTGATATGAATAAATTGCAGTTTCATTTGATGCTCG
ATGAGTTTTTCTAATCAGAATTGGTTAATTGGTTGTAACACTGGCAGAGCATTACGCTGACTTGACGGGA
CGGCGCAAGCTCATGACCAAAATCCCTTAACGTGAGTTACGCGTCGTTCCACTGAGCGTCAGACCCCGTA
GAAAAGATCAAAGGATCTTCTTGAGATCCTTTTTTTCTGCGCGTAATCTGCTGCTTGCAAACAAAAAAAC
CACCGCTACCAGCGGTGGTTTGTTTGCCGGATCAAGAGCTACCAACTCTTTTTCCGAAGGTAACTGGCTT
CAGCAGAGCGCAGATACCAAATACTGTTCTTCTAGTGTAGCCGTAGTTAGGCCACCACTTCAAGAACTCT
GTAGCACCGCCTACATACCTCGCTCTGCTAATCCTGTTACCAGTGGCTGCTGCCAGTGGCGATAAGTCGT
GTCTTACCGGGTTGGACTCAAGACGATAGTTACCGGATAAGGCGCAGCGGTCGGGCTGAACGGGGGGTTC
GTGCACACAGCCCAGCTTGGAGCGAACGACCTACACCGAACTGAGATACCTACAGCGTGAGCTATGAGAA
AGCGCCACGCTTCCCGAAGGGAGAAAGGCGGACAGGTATCCGGTAAGCGGCAGGGTCGGAACAGGAGAGC
GCACGAGGGAGCTTCCAGGGGGAAACGCCTGGTATCTTTATAGTCCTGTCGGGTTTCGCCACCTCTGACT
TGAGCGTCGATTTTTGTGATGCTCGTCAGGGGGGCGGAGCCTATGGAAAAACGCCAGCAACGCGGCCTTT
TTACGGTTCCTGGCCTTTTGCTGGCCTTTTGCTCACATGTTCTTTCCTGCGTTATCCCCTGATTCTGTGG
ATAACCGTATTACCGCCTTTGAGTGAGCTGATACCGCTCGCCGCAGCCGAACGACCGAGCGCAGCGAGTC
AGTGAGCGAGGAAGCGGAAGAGCGCCCAATACGCAAACCGCCTCTCCCCGCGCGTTGGCCGATTCATTAA
TGCAGCTGGCACGACAGGTTTCCCGACTGGAAAGCGGGCAGTGAGCGCAACGCAATTAATACGCGTACCG
CTAGCCAGGAAGAGTTTGTAGAAACGCAAAAAGGCCATCCGTCAGGATGGCCTTCTGCTTAGTTTGATGC
CTGGCAGTTTATGGCGGGCGTCCTGCCCGCCACCCTCCGGGCCGTTGCTTCACAACGTTCAAATCCGCTC
CCGGCGGATTTGTCCTACTCAGGAGAGCGTTCACCGACAAACAACAGATAAAACGAAAGGCCCAGTCTTC
CGACTGAGCCTTTCGTTTTATTTGATGCCTGGCAGTTCCCTACTCTCGCGTTAACGCTAGCATGGATGTT
TTCCCAGTCACGACGTTGTAAAACGACGGCCAGTCTTAAGCTCGGGCCC
