>Addgene plasmid #161155 | pDONR221-SLC22A8_STOP | depositor partial sequence | sequence record 312245 | Codon-optimized ORF of SLC22A8
ATGACCTTCTCTGAGATCCTGGACCGGGTGGGCAGCATGGGCCACTTCCAGTTTCTGCACGTGGCCATCC
TGGGCCTGCCTATCCTGAACATGGCCAACCACAATCTGCTGCAGATCTTCACCGCAGCAACACCAGTGCA
CCACTGCAGGCCACCTCACAACGCATCTACCGGACCATGGGTGCTGCCAATGGGACCTAATGGCAAGCCT
GAGCGGTGTCTGAGATTTGTGCACCCACCCAACGCCAGCCTGCCTAATGACACACAGCGCGCCATGGAGC
CATGCCTGGATGGCTGGGTGTACAATAGCACCAAGGACTCCATCGTGACAGAGTGGGACCTGGTGTGCAA
CTCCAATAAGCTGAAGGAGATGGCCCAGTCTATCTTCATGGCAGGAATCCTGATCGGAGGACTGGTGCTG
GGCGACCTGTCTGATCGGTTTGGCCGGAGACCTATCCTGACCTGCAGCTACCTGCTGCTGGCAGCAAGCG
GATCCGGAGCAGCCTTCTCCCCAACATTTCCCATCTATATGGTGTTCCGGTTCCTGTGCGGCTTCGGCAT
CTCTGGCATCACCCTGAGCACAGTGATCCTGAACGTGGAGTGGGTGCCAACCAGGATGCGCGCCATCATG
TCCACCGCCCTGGGCTACTGCTATACATTCGGCCAGTTTATCCTGCCAGGACTGGCATACGCAATCCCAC
AGTGGAGGTGGCTGCAGCTGACCGTGTCTATCCCCTTCTTCGTGTTCTTCCTGAGCTCCTGGTGGACACC
CGAGTCCATCCGCTGGCTGGTGCTGTCTGGCAAGTCTAGCAAGGCCCTGAAGATCCTGAGGCGCGTGGCC
GTGTTCAACGGCAAGAAGGAGGAGGGAGAGCGGCTGAGCCTGGAGGAGCTGAAGCTGAATCTGCAGAAGG
AGATCAGCCTGGCCAAGGCCAAGTATACCGCCTCCGACCTGTTCAGAATCCCTATGCTGCGGAGAATGAC
CTTTTGTCTGTCCCTGGCCTGGTTCGCCACAGGCTTTGCCTACTATTCTCTGGCCATGGGCGTGGAGGAG
TTTGGCGTGAATCTGTACATCCTGCAGATCATCTTCGGCGGCGTGGACGTGCCAGCCAAGTTTATCACCA
TCCTGTCTCTGAGCTATCTGGGCAGGCACACCACACAGGCAGCCGCCCTGCTGCTGGCAGGAGGAGCCAT
CCTGGCCCTGACATTCGTGCCCCTGGATCTGCAGACCGTGCGCACAGTGCTGGCCGTGTTTGGCAAGGGC
TGCCTGTCCTCTAGCTTCAGCTGTCTGTTTCTGTACACCTCCGAGCTGTATCCCACCGTGATCAGGCAGA
CAGGCATGGGCGTGTCCAACCTGTGGACCAGGGTGGGCTCCATGGTGTCTCCTCTGGTGAAGATCACAGG
CGAGGTGCAGCCTTTCATCCCAAATATCATCTATGGCATCACAGCCCTGCTGGGAGGAAGCGCCGCCCTG
TTTCTGCCCGAGACCCTGAACCAGCCTCTGCCAGAGACAATCGAGGATCTGGAGAATTGGAGCCTGCGGG
CCAAGAAGCCCAAGCAGGAGCCTGAGGTGGAGAAGGCCTCCCAGAGAATCCCACTGCAGCCTCACGGACC
AGGACTGGGCTCCTCTTAA
